Addgene plasmid #83752: MSCV-6NBC-GFP-PGK-Puro-Barcode75
Purpose: individual 6N barcode to make barcoded cell line variants
Depositing lab: Monte Winslow. Depositing organization: Stanford University. Publication: An in vivo multiplexed small-molecule screening platform. Gruner BM, Schulze CJ, Yang D, Ogasawara D, Dix MM, Rogers ZN, Chuang CH, McFarland CD, Chiou SH, Brown JM, Cravatt BF, Bogyo M, Winslow MM. Nat Methods. 2016 Sep 12. doi: 10.1038/nmeth.3992. PubMed 27617390.
Backbone
  Vector backbone: MSCV
  Vector type: Retroviral
  Selectable markers: Puromycin
Growth in bacteria
  Bacterial resistance: Ampicillin, 100 μg/mL
  Growth temperature: 37°C
  Growth strain: DH5alpha
  Copy number: High Copy
Gene/Insert
  Gene/Insert name: Barcode75
  Species: Synthetic
  Cloning method: Restriction Enzyme; 5′ cloning site BglII (destroyed during cloning); 3′ cloning site EcoRI (not destroyed)
  Sequencing primers: 5′ CCCTTGAACCTCCTCGTTCGACC
Terms and licenses: Academic/Nonprofit Terms; Industry Terms: Not Available to Industry
How to cite: MSCV-6NBC-GFP-PGK-Puro-Barcode75 was a gift from Monte Winslow (Addgene plasmid # 83752 ; http://n2t.net/addgene:83752 ; RRID:Addgene_83752)
