[The description below was written by a language model from this plasmid's Addgene catalogue record and the feature table of its GenBank file.]
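Description:
MSCV-6NBC-GFP-PGK-Puro-Barcode75 is a 7,018 bp gammaretroviral transfer plasmid built on the murine stem cell virus (MSCV) backbone. It is one member of a series of vectors that each carry a distinct synthetic six-nucleotide barcode. In E. coli it is maintained at high copy through a ColE1/pUC-type origin and selected with ampicillin via the beta-lactamase gene. The backbone also retains remnants of a lac promoter/operator region.

The proviral portion is flanked by 5′ and 3′ long terminal repeats from murine embryonic stem cell virus. It contains the MESV Psi packaging signal followed by a truncated MMLV gag fragment lacking its start codon, which together support encapsidation of the genomic RNA when the viral proteins are supplied in trans by packaging cells. Downstream, a Kozak-initiated EGFP open reading frame has no annotated promoter of its own and is presumably expressed from the 5′ LTR. An internal mouse PGK promoter drives puromycin N-acetyltransferase, so transduced mammalian cells are both fluorescent and puromycin-selectable.

The barcode insert, Barcode75, was cloned between a BglII site (destroyed) and an EcoRI site (retained). It is not annotated as a separate feature in the table, so its exact position relative to EGFP cannot be read directly from the record.

The stated purpose is to generate barcoded cell line variants. Stable integration marks each line with a heritable DNA tag. According to the associated publication, this supported an in vivo multiplexed small-molecule screening platform, where differently barcoded populations can presumably be pooled and their relative abundance resolved by sequencing.
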