LOCUS       Exported 7018 bp ds-DNA circular SYN 13-MAY-2021
DEFINITION  individual 6N barcode to make barcoded cell line variants.
ACCESSION   .
VERSION     .
KEYWORDS    MSCV-6NBC-GFP-PGK-Puro-Barcode75
SOURCE      synthetic DNA construct
  ORGANISM  synthetic DNA construct
REFERENCE   1 (bases 1 to 7018)
  AUTHORS   Gruner BM, Schulze CJ, Yang D, Ogasawara D, Dix MM, Rogers ZN,
            Chuang CH, McFarland CD, Chiou SH, Brown JM, Cravatt BF, Bogyo M,
            Winslow MM
  TITLE     An in vivo multiplexed small-molecule screening platform.
  JOURNAL   Nat Methods. 2016 Sep 12. doi: 10.1038/nmeth.3992.
  PUBMED    27617390
REFERENCE   2 (bases 1 to 7018)
  AUTHORS   .
  TITLE     Direct Submission
  JOURNAL   Exported May 13, 2021 from SnapGene Server 1.1.58
            http://www.snapgene.com
FEATURES             Location/Qualifiers
     source          1..7018
                     /organism="synthetic DNA construct"
                     /mol_type="other DNA"
     misc_feature    579..920
                     /label=MESV Psi
                     /note="packaging signal of murine embryonic stem cell
                     virus"
     CDS             987..1403
                     /label=gag (truncated)
                     /note="truncated Moloney murine leukemia virus (MMLV) gag
                     gene lacking the start codon"
     primer_bind     1333..1355
                     /label=pLXSN 5'
                     /note="Murine stem cell virus, forward primer. Also called
                     MSCV"
     primer_bind     1371..1387
                     /label=pBABE 5'
                     /note="Psi packaging signal, forward primer for pBABE
                     vectors"
     regulatory      1421..1430
                     /regulatory_class="other"
                     /note="vertebrate consensus sequence for strong initiation
                     of translation (Kozak, 1987)"
     CDS             1427..2143
                     /codon_start=1
                     /product="enhanced GFP"
                     /label=EGFP
                     /translation="MVSKGEELFTGVVPILVELDGDVNGHKFSVSGEGEGDATYGKLTL
                     KFICTTGKLPVPWPTLVTTLTYGVQCFSRYPDHMKQHDFFKSAMPEGYVQERTIFFKDD
                     GNYKTRAEVKFEGDTLVNRIELKGIDFKEDGNILGHKLEYNYNSHNVYIMADKQKNGIK
                     VNFKIRHNIEDGSVQLADHYQQNTPIGDGPVLLPDNHYLSTQSALSKDPNEKRDHMVLL
                     EFVTAAGITLGMDELYK"
     primer_bind     complement(1472..1493)
                     /label=EGFP-N
                     /note="EGFP, reverse primer"
     primer_bind     complement(1733..1752)
                     /label=EXFP-R
                     /note="For distinguishing EGFP variants, reverse primer"
     primer_bind     2080..2101
                     /label=EGFP-C
                     /note="EGFP, forward primer"
     promoter        2161..2660
                     /label=PGK promoter
                     /note="mouse phosphoglycerate kinase 1 promoter"
     primer_bind     complement(2196..2219)
                     /label=MSCV-rev
                     /note="Murine stem cell virus, reverse primer"
     primer_bind     2593..2612
                     /label=mPGK-F
                     /note="Mouse PGK promoter, forward primer"
     CDS             2681..3280
                     /codon_start=1
                     /gene="pac from Streptomyces alboniger"
                     /product="puromycin N-acetyltransferase"
                     /label=PuroR
                     /note="confers resistance to puromycin"
                     /translation="MTEYKPTVRLATRDDVPRAVRTLAAAFADYPATRHTVDPDRHIER
                     VTELQELFLTRVGLDIGKVWVADDGAAVAVWTTPESVEAGAVFAEIGPRMAELSGSRLA
                     AQQQMEGLLAPHRPKEPAWFLATVGVSPDHQGKGLGSAVVLPGVEAAERAGVPAFLETS
                     APRNLPFYERLGFTVTADVEVPEGPRTWCMTRKPGA"
     primer_bind     complement(2681..2700)
                     /label=Puro-R
                     /note="Puromycin resistance gene, reverse primer. Also
                     called puro-variant-R"
     primer_bind     3177..3197
                     /label=Puro-F
                     /note="Puromycin resistance gene, forward primer"
     LTR             3380..3894
                     /label=3' LTR
                     /note="3' long terminal repeat from murine embryonic stem
                     cell virus"
     primer_bind     complement(4063..4079)
                     /label=M13 rev
                     /note="common sequencing primer, one of multiple similar
                     variants"
     primer_bind     complement(4063..4079)
                     /label=M13 Reverse
                     /note="In lacZ gene. Also called M13-rev"
     primer_bind     complement(4076..4098)
                     /label=M13/pUC Reverse
                     /note="In lacZ gene"
     protein_bind    4087..4103
                     /label=lac operator
                     /bound_moiety="lac repressor encoded by lacI"
                     /note="The lac repressor binds to the lac operator to
                     inhibit transcription in E. coli. This inhibition can be
                     relieved by adding lactose or
                     isopropyl-beta-D-thiogalactopyranoside (IPTG)."
     promoter        complement(4111..4141)
                     /label=lac promoter
                     /note="promoter for the E. coli lac operon"
     protein_bind    4156..4177
                     /label=CAP binding site
                     /bound_moiety="E. coli catabolite activator protein"
                     /note="CAP binding activates transcription in the presence
                     of cAMP."
     primer_bind     complement(4294..4311)
                     /label=L4440
                     /note="L4440 vector, forward primer"
     rep_origin      complement(4465..5053)
                     /direction=LEFT
                     /label=ori
                     /note="high-copy-number ColE1/pMB1/pBR322/pUC origin of
                     replication"
     primer_bind     complement(4545..4564)
                     /label=pBR322ori-F
                     /note="pBR322 origin, forward primer"
     CDS             complement(5224..6084)
                     /codon_start=1
                     /gene="bla"
                     /product="beta-lactamase"
                     /label=AmpR
                     /note="confers resistance to ampicillin, carbenicillin, and
                     related antibiotics"
                     /translation="MSIQHFRVALIPFFAAFCLPVFAHPETLVKVKDAEDQLGARVGYI
                     ELDLNSGKILESFRPEERFPMMSTFKVLLCGAVLSRIDAGQEQLGRRIHYSQNDLVEYS
                     PVTEKHLTDGMTVRELCSAAITMSDNTAANLLLTTIGGPKELTAFLHNMGDHVTRLDRW
                     EPELNEAIPNDERDTTMPVAMATTLRKLLTGELLTLASRQQLIDWMEADKVAGPLLRSA
                     LPAGWFIADKSGAGERGSRGIIAALGPDGKPSRIVVIYTTGSQATMDERNRQIAEIGAS
                     LIKHW"
     primer_bind     5847..5866
                     /label=Amp-R
                     /note="Ampicillin resistance gene, reverse primer"
     promoter        complement(6085..6189)
                     /gene="bla"
                     /label=AmpR promoter
     primer_bind     6257..6275
                     /label=pBRforEco
                     /note="pBR322 vectors, upsteam of EcoRI site, forward
                     primer"
     primer_bind     complement(6313..6335)
                     /label=pGEX 3'
                     /note="pGEX vectors, reverse primer"
     primer_bind     6435..6454
                     /label=pRS-marker
                     /note="pRS vectors, use to sequence yeast selectable
                     marker"
     primer_bind     6648..6670
                     /label=M13/pUC Forward
                     /note="In lacZ gene"
     primer_bind     6798..6817
                     /label=pBRrevBam
                     /note="pBR322 vectors, tet region, downstream of BamHI,
                     reverse primer"
     LTR             7017..515
                     /label=5' LTR
                     /note="5' long terminal repeat from murine embryonic stem
                     cell virus"
ORIGIN
        1 tgaaagaccc cacctgtagg tttggcaagc tagcttaagt aacgccattt tgcaaggcat
       61 ggaaaataca taactgagaa tagagaagtt cagatcaagg ttaggaacag agagacagca
      121 gaatatgggc caaacaggat atctgtggta agcagttcct gccccggctc agggccaaga
      181 acagatggtc cccagatgcg gtcccgccct cagcagtttc tagagaacca tcagatgttt
      241 ccagggtgcc ccaaggacct gaaatgaccc tgtgccttat ttgaactaac caatcagttc
      301 gcttctcgct tctgttcgcg cgcttctgct ccccgagctc aataaaagag cccacaaccc
      361 ctcactcggc gcgccagtcc tccgatagac tgcgtcgccc gggtacccgt attcccaata
      421 aagcctcttg ctgtttgcat ccgaatcgtg gactcgctga tccttgggag ggtctcctca
      481 gattgattga ctgcccacct cgggggtctt tcatttggag gttccaccga gatttggaga
      541 cccctgccca gggaccaccg acccccccgc cgggaggtaa gctggccagc ggtcgtttcg
      601 tgtctgtctc tgtctttgtg cgtgtttgtg ccggcatcta atgtttgcgc ctgcgtctgt
      661 actagttagc taactagctc tgtatctggc ggacccgtgg tggaactgac gagttctgaa
      721 cacccggccg caaccctggg agacgtccca gggactttgg gggccgtttt tgtggcccga
      781 cctgaggaag ggagtcgatg tggaatccga ccccgtcagg atatgtggtt ctggtaggag
      841 acgagaacct aaaacagttc ccgcctccgt ctgaattttt gctttcggtt tggaaccgaa
      901 gccgcgcgtc ttgtctgctg cagcgctgca gcatcgttct gtgttgtctc tgtctgactg
      961 tgtttctgta tttgtctgaa aattagggcc agactgttac cactccctta agtttgacct
     1021 taggtcactg gaaagatgtc gagcggatcg ctcacaacca gtcggtagat gtcaagaaga
     1081 gacgttgggt taccttctgc tctgcagaat ggccaacctt taacgtcgga tggccgcgag
     1141 acggcacctt taaccgagac ctcatcaccc aggttaagat caaggtcttt tcacctggcc
     1201 cgcatggaca cccagaccag gtcccctaca tcgtgacctg ggaagccttg gcttttgacc
     1261 cccctccctg ggtcaagccc tttgtacacc ctaagcctcc gcctcctctt cctccatccg
     1321 ccccgtctct cccccttgaa cctcctcgtt cgaccccgcc tcgatcctcc ctttatccag
     1381 ccctcactcc ttctctaggc gccggaatta gatcctggtt gccaccatgg tgagcaaggg
     1441 cgaggagctg ttcaccgggg tggtgcccat cctggtcgag ctggacggcg acgtaaacgg
     1501 ccacaagttc agcgtgtccg gcgagggcga gggcgatgcc acctacggca agctgaccct
     1561 gaagttcatc tgcaccaccg gcaagctgcc cgtgccctgg cccaccctcg tgaccaccct
     1621 gacctacggc gtgcagtgct tcagccgcta ccccgaccac atgaagcagc acgacttctt
     1681 caagtccgcc atgcccgaag gctacgtcca ggagcgcacc atcttcttca aggacgacgg
     1741 caactacaag acccgcgccg aggtgaagtt cgagggcgac accctggtga accgcatcga
     1801 gctgaagggc atcgacttca aggaggacgg caacatcctg gggcacaagc tggagtacaa
     1861 ctacaacagc cacaacgtct atatcatggc cgacaagcag aagaacggca tcaaggtgaa
     1921 cttcaagatc cgccacaaca tcgaggacgg cagcgtgcag ctcgccgacc actaccagca
     1981 gaacaccccc atcggcgacg gccccgtgct gctgcccgac aaccactacc tgagcaccca
     2041 gtccgccctg agcaaagacc ccaacgagaa gcgcgatcac atggtcctgc tggagttcgt
     2101 gaccgccgcc gggatcactc tcggcatgga cgagctgtac aagtagcgga gaattctacc
     2161 gggtagggga ggcgcttttc ccaaggcagt ctggagcatg cgctttagca gccccgctgg
     2221 gcacttggcg ctacacaagt ggcctctggc ctcgcacaca ttccacatcc accggtaggc
     2281 gccaaccggc tccgttcttt ggtggcccct tcgcgccacc ttctactcct cccctagtca
     2341 ggaagttccc ccccgccccg cagctcgcgt cgtgcaggac gtgacaaatg gaagtagcac
     2401 gtctcactag tctcgtgcag atggacagca ccgctgagca atggaagcgg gtaggccttt
     2461 ggggcagcgg ccaatagcag ctttgctcct tcgctttctg ggctcagagg ctgggaaggg
     2521 gtgggtccgg gggcgggctc aggggcgggc tcaggggcgg ggcgggcgcc cgaaggtcct
     2581 ccggaggccc ggcattctgc acgcttcaaa agcgcacgtc tgccgcgctg ttctcctctt
     2641 cctcatctcc gggcctttcg acctgcagcc caagcttacc atgaccgagt acaagcccac
     2701 ggtgcgcctc gccacccgcg acgacgtccc cagggccgta cgcaccctcg ccgccgcgtt
     2761 cgccgactac cccgccacgc gccacaccgt cgatccggac cgccacatcg agcgggtcac
     2821 cgagctgcaa gaactcttcc tcacgcgcgt cgggctcgac atcggcaagg tgtgggtcgc
     2881 ggacgacggc gccgcggtgg cggtctggac cacgccggag agcgtcgaag cgggggcggt
     2941 gttcgccgag atcggcccgc gcatggccga gttgagcggt tcccggctgg ccgcgcagca
     3001 acagatggaa ggcctcctgg cgccgcaccg gcccaaggag cccgcgtggt tcctggccac
     3061 cgtcggcgtc tcgcccgacc accagggcaa gggtctgggc agcgccgtcg tgctccccgg
     3121 agtggaggcg gccgagcgcg ccggggtgcc cgccttcctg gagacctccg cgccccgcaa
     3181 cctccccttc tacgagcggc tcggcttcac cgtcaccgcc gacgtcgagg tgcccgaagg
     3241 accgcgcacc tggtgcatga cccgcaagcc cggtgcctga cgcccgcccc acgacccgca
     3301 gcgcccgacc gaaaggagcg cacgacccca tgcatcgata aaataaaaga ttttatttag
     3361 tctccagaaa aaggggggaa tgaaagaccc cacctgtagg tttggcaagc tagcttaagt
     3421 aacgccattt tgcaaggcat ggaaaataca taactgagaa tagagaagtt cagatcaagg
     3481 ttaggaacag agagacagca gaatatgggc caaacaggat atctgtggta agcagttcct
     3541 gccccggctc agggccaaga acagatggtc cccagatgcg gtcccgccct cagcagtttc
     3601 tagagaacca tcagatgttt ccagggtgcc ccaaggacct gaaatgaccc tgtgccttat
     3661 ttgaactaac caatcagttc gcttctcgct tctgttcgcg cgcttctgct ccccgagctc
     3721 aataaaagag cccacaaccc ctcactcggc gcgccagtcc tccgatagac tgcgtcgccc
     3781 gggtacccgt gtatccaata aaccctcttg cagttgcatc cgacttgtgg tctcgctgtt
     3841 ccttgggagg gtctcctctg agtgattgac tacccgtcag cgggggtctt tcatgggtaa
     3901 cagtttcttg aagttggaga acaacattct gagggtagga gtcgaatatt aagtaatcct
     3961 gactcaatta gccactgttt tgaatccaca tactccaata ctcctgaaat agttcattat
     4021 ggacagcgca gaagagctgg ggagaattaa ttcgtaatca tggtcatagc tgtttcctgt
     4081 gtgaaattgt tatccgctca caattccaca caacatacga gccggaagca taaagtgtaa
     4141 agcctggggt gcctaatgag tgagctaact cacattaatt gcgttgcgct cactgcccgc
     4201 tttccagtcg ggaaacctgt cgtgccagct gcattaatga atcggccaac gcgcggggag
     4261 aggcggtttg cgtattgggc gctcttccgc ttcctcgctc actgactcgc tgcgctcggt
     4321 cgttcggctg cggcgagcgg tatcagctca ctcaaaggcg gtaatacggt tatccacaga
     4381 atcaggggat aacgcaggaa agaacatgtg agcaaaaggc cagcaaaagg ccaggaaccg
     4441 taaaaaggcc gcgttgctgg cgtttttcca taggctccgc ccccctgacg agcatcacaa
     4501 aaatcgacgc tcaagtcaga ggtggcgaaa cccgacagga ctataaagat accaggcgtt
     4561 tccccctgga agctccctcg tgcgctctcc tgttccgacc ctgccgctta ccggatacct
     4621 gtccgccttt ctcccttcgg gaagcgtggc gctttctcat agctcacgct gtaggtatct
     4681 cagttcggtg taggtcgttc gctccaagct gggctgtgtg cacgaacccc ccgttcagcc
     4741 cgaccgctgc gccttatccg gtaactatcg tcttgagtcc aacccggtaa gacacgactt
     4801 atcgccactg gcagcagcca ctggtaacag gattagcaga gcgaggtatg taggcggtgc
     4861 tacagagttc ttgaagtggt ggcctaacta cggctacact agaaggacag tatttggtat
     4921 ctgcgctctg ctgaagccag ttaccttcgg aaaaagagtt ggtagctctt gatccggcaa
     4981 acaaaccacc gctggtagcg gtggtttttt tgtttgcaag cagcagatta cgcgcagaaa
     5041 aaaaggatct caagaagatc ctttgatctt ttctacgggg tctgacgctc agtggaacga
     5101 aaactcacgt taagggattt tggtcatgag attatcaaaa aggatcttca cctagatcct
     5161 tttaaattaa aaatgaagtt ttaaatcaat ctaaagtata tatgagtaaa cttggtctga
     5221 cagttaccaa tgcttaatca gtgaggcacc tatctcagcg atctgtctat ttcgttcatc
     5281 catagttgcc tgactccccg tcgtgtagat aactacgata cgggagggct taccatctgg
     5341 ccccagtgct gcaatgatac cgcgagaccc acgctcaccg gctccagatt tatcagcaat
     5401 aaaccagcca gccggaaggg ccgagcgcag aagtggtcct gcaactttat ccgcctccat
     5461 ccagtctatt aattgttgcc gggaagctag agtaagtagt tcgccagtta atagtttgcg
     5521 caacgttgtt gccattgcta caggcatcgt ggtgtcacgc tcgtcgtttg gtatggcttc
     5581 attcagctcc ggttcccaac gatcaaggcg agttacatga tcccccatgt tgtgcaaaaa
     5641 agcggttagc tccttcggtc ctccgatcgt tgtcagaagt aagttggccg cagtgttatc
     5701 actcatggtt atggcagcac tgcataattc tcttactgtc atgccatccg taagatgctt
     5761 ttctgtgact ggtgagtact caaccaagtc attctgagaa tagtgtatgc ggcgaccgag
     5821 ttgctcttgc ccggcgtcaa tacgggataa taccgcgcca catagcagaa ctttaaaagt
     5881 gctcatcatt ggaaaacgtt cttcggggcg aaaactctca aggatcttac cgctgttgag
     5941 atccagttcg atgtaaccca ctcgtgcacc caactgatct tcagcatctt ttactttcac
     6001 cagcgtttct gggtgagcaa aaacaggaag gcaaaatgcc gcaaaaaagg gaataagggc
     6061 gacacggaaa tgttgaatac tcatactctt cctttttcaa tattattgaa gcatttatca
     6121 gggttattgt ctcatgagcg gatacatatt tgaatgtatt tagaaaaata aacaaatagg
     6181 ggttccgcgc acatttcccc gaaaagtgcc acctgacgtc taagaaacca ttattatcat
     6241 gacattaacc tataaaaata ggcgtatcac gaggcccttt cgtctcgcgc gtttcggtga
     6301 tgacggtgaa aacctctgac acatgcagct cccggagacg gtcacagctt gtctgtaagc
     6361 ggatgccggg agcagacaag cccgtcaggg cgcgtcagcg ggtgttggcg ggtgtcgggg
     6421 ctggcttaac tatgcggcat cagagcagat tgtactgaga gtgcaccata tgcggtgtga
     6481 aataccgcac agatgcgtaa ggagaaaata ccgcatcagg cgccattcgc cattcaggct
     6541 gcgcaactgt tgggaagggc gatcggtgcg ggcctcttcg ctattacgcc agctggcgaa
     6601 agggggatgt gctgcaaggc gattaagttg ggtaacgcca gggttttccc agtcacgacg
     6661 ttgtaaaacg acggcgcaag gaatggtgca tgcaaggaga tggcgcccaa cagtcccccg
     6721 gccacggggc ctgccaccat acccacgccg aaacaagcgc tcatgagccc gaagtggcga
     6781 gcccgatctt ccccatcggt gatgtcggcg atataggcgc cagcaaccgc acctgtggcg
     6841 ccggtgatgc cggccacgat gcgtccggcg tagaggcgat tagtccaatt tgttaaagac
     6901 aggatatcag tggtccaggc tctagttttg actcaacaat atcaccagct gaagcctata
     6961 gagtacgagc catagataaa ataaaagatt ttatttagtc tccagaaaaa ggggggaa
//
