>Addgene plasmid #83752 | MSCV-6NBC-GFP-PGK-Puro-Barcode75 | addgene partial sequence | sequence record 165484 | pLXSN5 5'-CCCTTGAACCTCCTCGTTCGACC-3'
CAGCCCTCACTCCTTCTCTAGGCGCCGGAATTAGATCCTGGTTGCCACCATGGTGAGCAAGGGCGAGGAG
CTGTTCACCGGGGTGGTGCCCATCCTGGTCGAGCTGGACGGCGACGTAAACGGCCACAAGTTCAGCGTGT
CCGGCGAGGGCGAGGGCGATGCCACCTACGGCAAGCTGACCCTGAAGTTCATCTGCACCACCGGCAAGCT
GCCCGTGCCCTGGCCCACCCTCGTGACCACCCTGACCTACGGCGTGCAGTGCTTCAGCCGCTACCCCGAC
CACATGAAGCAGCACGACTTCTTCAAGTCCGCCATGCCCGAAGGCTACGTCCAGGAGCGCACCATCTTCT
TCAAGGACGACGGCAACTACAAGACCCGCGCCGAGGTGAAGTTCGAGGGCGACACCCTGGTGAACCGCAT
CGAGCTGAAGGGCATCGACTTCAAGGAGGACGGCAACATCCTGGGGCACAAGCTGGAGTACAACTACAAC
AGCCACAACGTCTATATCATGGCCGACAAGCAGAAGAACGGCATCAAGGTGAACTTCAAGATCCGCCACA
ACATCGAGGACGGCAGCGTGCAGCTCGCCGACCACTACCAGCAGAACACCCCCATCGGCGACGGCCCCGT
GCTGCTGCCCGACAACCACTACCTGAGCACCCAGTCCGCCCTGAGCAAAGACCCCAACGAGAAGCGCGAT
CACATGGTCCTGCTGGAGTTCGTGACCGCCGCCGGGATCACTCTCGGCATGGACGAGCTGTACAAGTAGC
GGAGAATTCTACCGGGTAGGGGAGGCGCTTTTCCCAAGGCAGTCTGGAGCATGCGCTTTAG
